Addgene plasmid #167520: pFVTd5
Purpose: Broad-Host range expression vector, RSF1010 origin, VanRAM repressor, PVanCC promoter, tdKatushka2, Gentamicin Resistance Marker
Depositing lab: Christopher Reisch. Depositing organization: University of Florida. Publication: A plasmid toolbox for controlled gene expression across the Proteobacteria. Schuster LA, Reisch CR. Nucleic Acids Res. 2021 Jun 14. pii: 6298615. doi: 10.1093/nar/gkab496. PubMed 34125913.
Backbone
  Vector backbone: pFVTd5
  Vector type: Bacterial Expression, Synthetic Biology
Growth in bacteria
  Bacterial resistance: Gentamicin, 10 μg/mL
  Growth temperature: 37°C
  Growth strain: DH5alpha
  Copy number: Low Copy
Gene/Insert
  Gene/Insert name: VanRAM-tdKatushka2
  Species: Synthetic
  Promoter: PVanCC
  Cloning method: Ligation Independent Cloning
Resource information
  A portion of this plasmid was derived from a plasmid made by: sAJM.1506 was from Addgene plasmid #108254
Terms and licenses: Academic/Nonprofit Terms; Industry Terms: Not Available to Industry
How to cite: pFVTd5 was a gift from Christopher Reisch (Addgene plasmid # 167520 ; http://n2t.net/addgene:167520 ; RRID:Addgene_167520)
