[The description below was written by a language model from this plasmid's Addgene catalogue record and pLannotate feature annotations shown in this document.]
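Description:
pFVTd5 is a low-copy, broad-host-range bacterial expression vector from a synthetic-biology toolbox designed for controlled gene expression across the Proteobacteria. It is built on the RSF1010 replicon: the feature table shows oriV together with the plasmid-encoded RepA, RepB and RepC proteins that this origin needs, plus the R1162-like antisense RNA. Because the replicon supplies its own replication proteins, it can be maintained in many Gram-negative hosts. The RSF1010 oriT and the mobB and mobC genes are also present, so the plasmid should be mobilisable by conjugation when a helper conjugative system is available. Selection is by gentamicin, through the aacC1 acetyltransferase gene downstream of a class 1 integron Pc promoter.

The payload is a vanillate-type inducible reporter cassette. According to the catalogue entry, the VanRAM repressor controls the PVanCC promoter, which drives the far-red fluorescent protein tdKatushka2. The automated annotation does not label VanR itself. A lacI promoter fragment on the reverse strand, just downstream of an unannotated stretch, may drive the repressor, though the record does not confirm this. The short J23119-like promoter match immediately upstream of the reporter probably corresponds to the core of PVanCC. Between that promoter and the tdKatushka2 coding sequence lies an sTRSV hammerhead ribozyme, a self-cleaving insulator that trims the 5′ untranslated region so that translation depends less on promoter context. Only about one monomer length of tdKatushka2 is annotated, although the protein is a tandem dimer. Small CmR, lacZα, M13 ori and lacI fragments appear to be non-functional remnants of assembly.

The construct is suited to measuring the inducible response and leakiness of this regulator-promoter pair in different proteobacterial hosts, with fluorescence as the readout.
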