Features (pLannotate 1.2.2; 19 found; start..end, strand, type, name):
    330..724     -  rep_origin     RSF1010 oriV: replication origin of the broad-host-range plasmid RSF1010; requires the RSF1010 RepA/B/C proteins for replication (Scholz et al., 1989)
    754..1035    -  CDS            mobC: MOBC_ECOLX - Protein predicted: Swiss-Prot protein existence level 4. This protein is essential to promote the specific transfer of the plasmid in the presence of conjugative plasmids. From Escherichia coli.
   1066..1153    +  oriT           RSF1010 oriT: origin of transfer of the broad-host-range plasmid RSF1010 (Scholz et al., 1989)
   1982..2392    +  CDS            mobB: MOBB2_ECOLX - Protein predicted: Swiss-Prot protein existence level 4. This protein is essential to promote the specific transfer of the plasmid in the presence of conjugative plasmids. From Escherichia coli.
   2392..3363    +  CDS            RSF1010 RepB: replication protein B of the broad-host-range plasmid RSF1010 (Scholz et al., 1989); repB
   3806..3880    +  ncRNA          Plasmid R1162: Accession: RF00043 - R1162-like plasmid antisense RNA
   3874..4710    +  CDS            repA: REPJ_ECOLX - Experimental evidence at protein level: Swiss-Prot protein existence level 1. This protein is involved in regulating the plasmid copy- number. Increasing the level of this protein results in a higher plasmid copy-number. From Escherichia coli.
   4700..5551    +  CDS            RSF1010 RepC (fragment): replication protein C of the broad-host-range plasmid RSF1010 (Scholz et al., 1989); repC
   5741..5772    -  CDS            CmR (fragment): chloramphenicol acetyltransferase confers resistance to chloramphenicol
   5772..5849    +  rep_origin     M13 ori (fragment): M13 bacteriophage origin of replication; arrow indicates direction of (+) strand synthesis
   5853..6009    -  CDS            lacZα (fragment): LacZα fragment of β-galactosidase; lacZ fragment
   6798..6844    -  promoter       lacI promoter (fragment): lacI
   6935..6959    +  promoter       J23119(SpeI) promoter (fragment): bacterial promoter (Registry of Standard Biological Parts BBa J23119) modified to end with an SpeI site
   6976..7025    +  misc_RNA       sTRSV HHRz: hammerhead ribozyme from the tobacco ringspot virus satellite RNA (Khvorova et al., 2003)
   7088..7780    +  CDS            tdKatushka2: tdKatushka2 is a basic (constitutively fluorescent) red fluorescent protein published in 2009, derived from Entacmaea quadricolor. It has moderate acid sensitivity.
   7956..8039    -  CDS            lacI (fragment): lac repressor; lacI; The lac repressor binds to the lac operator to inhibit transcription in E. coli. This inhibition can be relieved by adding lactose or isopropyl-β-D-thiogalactopyranoside (IPTG).
   8050..8166    -  CDS            CmR (fragment): chloramphenicol acetyltransferase; cat; confers resistance to chloramphenicol
   8204..8232    +  promoter       Pc promoter: intI1 (promoter lies within the coding sequence); class 1 integron promoter
   8421..8954    +  CDS            GmR: gentamycin acetyltransferase; aacC1; confers resistance to gentamycin
>Addgene plasmid #167520 | pFVTd5 | addgene full sequence | sequence record 332873 | Addgene NGS Result
GGTGGCACTTTTCGGGGATCTTCAAATTCCCGTTGCACATAGCCCGGCAATTCCTTTCCCTGCTCTGCCA
TAAGCGCAGCGAATGCCGGGTAATACTCGTCAACGATCTGATAGAGAAGGGTTTGCTCGGGTCGGTGGCT
CTGGTAACGACCAGTATCCCGATCCCGGCTGGCCGTCCTGGCCGCCACATGAGGCATGTTCCGCGTCCTT
GCAATACTGTGTTTACATACAGTCTATCGCTTAGCGGAAAGTTCTTTTACCCTCAGCCGAAATGCCTGCC
GTTGCTAGACATTGCCAGCCAGTGCCCGTCACTCCCGTACTAACTGTCACGAACCCCTGCAATAACTGTC
ACGCCCCCCTGCAATAACTGTCACGAACCCCTGCAATAACTGTCACGCCCCCAAACCTGCAAACCCAGCA
GGGGCGGGGGCTGGCGGGGTGTTGGAAAAATCCATCCATGATTATCTAAGAATAATCCACTAGGCGCGGT
TATCAGCGCCCTTGTGGGGCGCTGCTGCCCTTGCCCAATATGCCCGGCCAGAGGCCGGATAGCTGGTCTA
TTCGCTGCGCTAGGCTACACACCGCCCCACCGCTGCGCGGCAGGGGGAAAGGCGGGCAAAGCCCGCTAAA
CCCCACACCAAACCCCGCAGAAATACGCTGGAGCGCTTTTAGCCGCTTTAGCGGCCTTTCCCCCTACCCG
AAGGGTGGGGGCGCGTGTGCAGCCCCGCAGGGCCTGTCTCGGTCGATCATTCAGCCCGGCTCATCCTTCT
GGCGTGGCGGCAGACCGAACAAGGCGCGGTCGTGGTCGCGTTCAAGGTACGCATCCATTGCCGCCATGAG
CCGATCCTCCGGCCACTCGCTGCTGTTCACCTTGGCCAAAATCATGGCCCCCACCAGCACCTTGCGCCTT
GTTTCGTTCTTGCGCTCTTGCTGCTGTTCCCTTGCCCGCACCCGCTGAATTTCGGCATTGATTCGCGCTC
GTTGTTCTTCGAGCTTGGCCAGCCGATCCGCCGCCTTGTTGCTCCCCTTAACCATCTTGACACCCCATTG
TTAATGTGCTGTCTCGTAGGCTATCATGGAGGCACAGCGGCGGCAATCCCGACCCTACTTTGTAGGGGAG
GGCGCACTTACCGGTTTCTCTTCGAGAAACTGGCCTAACGGCCACCCTTCGGGCGGTGCGCTCTCCGAGG
GCCATTGCATGGAGCCGAAAAGCAAAAGCAACAGCGAGGCAGCATGGCGATTTATCACCTTACGGCGAAA
ACCGGCAGCAGGTCGGGCGGCCAATCGGCCAGGGCCAAGGCCGACTACATCCAGCGCGAAGGCAAGTATG
CCCGCGACATGGATGAAGTCTTGCACGCCGAATCCGGGCACATGCCGGAGTTCGTCGAGCGGCCCGCCGA
CTACTGGGATGCTGCCGACCTGTATGAACGCGCCAATGGGCGGCTGTTCAAGGAGGTCGAATTTGCCCTG
CCGGTCGAGCTGACCCTCGACCAGCAGAAGGCGCTGGCGTCCGAGTTCGCCCAGCACCTGACCGGTGCCG
AGCGCCTGCCGTATACGCTGGCCATCCATGCCGGTGGCGGCGAGAACCCGCACTGCCACCTGATGATCTC
CGAGCGGATCAATGACGGCATCGAGCGGCCCGCCGCTCAGTGGTTCAAGCGGTACAACGGCAAGACCCCG
GAGAAGGGCGGGGCACAGAAGACCGAAGCGCTCAAGCCCAAGGCATGGCTTGAGCAGACCCGCGAGGCAT
GGGCCGACCATGCCAACCGGGCATTAGAGCGGGCTGGCCACGACGCCCGCATTGACCACAGAACACTTGA
GGCGCAGGGCATCGAGCGCCTGCCCGGTGTTCACCTGGGGCCGAACGTGGTGGAGATGGAAGGCCGGGGC
ATCCGCACCGACCGGGCAGACGTGGCCCTGAACATCGACACCGCCAACGCCCAGATCATCGACTTACAGG
AATACCGGGAGGCAATAGACCATGAACGCAATCGACAGAGTGAAGAAATCCAGAGGCATCAACGAGTTAG
CGGAGCAGATCGAACCGCTGGCCCAGAGCATGGCGACACTGGCCGACGAAGCCCGGCAGGTCATGAGCCA
GACCCAGCAGGCCAGCGAGGCGCAGGCGGCGGAGTGGCTGAAAGCCCAGCGCCAGACAGGGGCGGCATGG
GTGGAGCTGGCCAAAGAGTTGCGGGAGGTAGCCGCCGAGGTGAGCAGCGCCGCGCAGAGCGCCCGGAGCG
CGTCGCGGGGGTGGCACTGGAAGCTATGGCTAACCGTGATGCTGGCTTCCATGATGCCTACGGTGGTGCT
GCTGATCGCATCGTTGCTCTTGCTCGACCTGACGCCACTGACAACCGAGGACGGCTCGATCTGGCTGCGC
TTGGTGGCCCGATGAAGAACGACAGGACTTTGCAGGCCATAGGCCGACAGCTCAAGGCCATGGGCTGTGA
GCGCTTCGATATCGGCGTCAGGGACGCCACCACCGGCCAGATGATGAACCGGGAATGGTCAGCCGCCGAA
GTGCTCCAGAACACGCCATGGCTCAAGCGGATGAATGCCCAGGGCAATGACGTGTATATCAGGCCCGCCG
AGCAGGAGCGGCATGGTCTGGTGCTGGTGGACGACCTCAGCGAGTTTGACCTGGATGACATGAAAGCCGA
GGGCCGGGAGCCTGCCCTGGTAGTGGAAACCAGCCCGAAGAACTATCAGGCATGGGTCAAGGTGGCCGAC
GCCGCAGGCGGTGAACTTCGGGGGCAGATTGCCCGGACGCTGGCCAGCGAGTACGACGCCGACCCGGCCA
GCGCCGACAGCCGCCACTATGGCCGCTTGGCGGGCTTCACCAACCGCAAGGACAAGCACACCACCCGCGC
CGGTTATCAGCCGTGGGTGCTGCTGCGTGAATCCAAGGGCAAGACCGCCACCGCTGGCCCGGCGCTGGTG
CAGCAGGCTGGCCAGCAGATCGAGCAGGCCCAGCGGCAGCAGGAGAAGGCCCGCAGGCTGGCCAGCCTCG
AACTGCCCGAGCGGCAGCTTAGCCGCCACCGGCGCACGGCGCTGGACGAGTACCGCAGCGAGATGGCCGG
GCTGGTCAAGCGCTTCGGTGATGACCTCAGCAAGTGCGACTTTATCGCCGCGCAGAAGCTGGCCAGCCGG
GGCCGCAGTGCCGAGGAAATCGGCAAGGCCATGGCCGAGGCCAGCCCAGCGCTGGCAGAGCGCAAGCCCG
GCCACGAAGCGGATTACATCGAGCGCACCGTCAGCAAGGTCATGGGTCTGCCCAGCGTCCAGCTTGCGCG
GGCCGAGCTGGCACGGGCACCGGCACCCCGCCAGCGAGGCATGGACAGGGGCGGGCCAGATTTCAGCATG
TAGTGCTTGCGTTGGTACTCACGCCTGTTATACTATGAGTACTCACGCACAGAAGGGGGTTTTATGGAAT
ACGAAAAAAGCGCTTCAGGGTCGGTCTACCTGATCAAAAGTGACAAGGGCTATTGGTTGCCCGGTGGCTT
TGGTTATACGTCAAACAAGGCCGAGGCTGGCCGCTTTTCAGTCGCTGATATGGCCAGCCTTAACCTTGAC
GGCTGCACCTTGTCCTTGTTCCGCGAAGACAAGCCTTTCGGCCCCGGCAAGTTTCTCGGTGACTGATATG
AAAGACCAAAAGGACAAGCAGACCGGCGACCTGCTGGCCAGCCCTGACGCTGTACGCCAAGCGCGATATG
CCGAGCGCATGAAGGCCAAAGGGATGCGTCAGCGCAAGTTCTGGCTGACCGACGACGAATACGAGGCGCT
GCGCGAGTGCCTGGAAGAACTCAGAGCGGCGCAGGGCGGGGGTAGTGACCCCGCCAGCGCCTAACCACCA
ACTGCCTGCAAAGGAGGCAATCAATGGCTACCCATAAGCCTATCAATATTCTGGAGGCGTTCGCAGCAGC
GCCGCCACCGCTGGACTACGTTTTGCCCAACATGGTGGCCGGTACGGTCGGGGCGCTGGTGTCGCCCGGT
GGTGCCGGTAAATCCATGCTGGCCCTGCAACTGGCCGCACAGATTGCAGGCGGGCCGGATCTGCTGGAGG
TGGGCGAACTGCCCACCGGCCCGGTGATCTACCTGCCCGCCGAAGACCCGCCCACCGCTATTCATCACCG
CCTGCACGCCCTTGGGGCGCACCTCAGCGCCGAGGAACGGCAAGCCGTGGCTGACGGCCTGCTGATCCAG
CCGCTGATCGGCAGCCTGCCCAACATCATGGCCCCGGAGTGGTTCGACGGCCTCAAGCGCGCCGCCGAGG
GCCGCCGCCTGATGGTGCTGGACACGCTGCGCCGGTTCCACATCGAGGAAGAAAACGCCAGCGGCCCCAT
GGCCCAGGTCATCGGTCGCATGGAGGCCATCGCCGCCGATACCGGGTGCTCTATCGTGTTCCTGCACCAT
GCCAGCAAGGGCGCGGCCATGATGGGCGCAGGCGACCAGCAGCAGGCCAGCCGGGGCAGCTCGGTACTGG
TCGATAACATCCGCTGGCAGTCCTACCTGTCGAGCATGACCAGCGCCGAGGCCGAGGAATGGGGTGTGGA
CGACGACCAGCGCCGGTTCTTCGTCCGCTTCGGTGTGAGCAAGGCCAACTATGGCGCACCGTTCGCTGAT
CGGTGGTTCAGGCGGCATGACGGCGGGGTGCTCAAGCCCGCCGTGCTGGAGAGGCAGCGCAAGAGCAAGG
GGGTGCCCCGTGGTGAAGCCTAAGAACAAGCACAGCCTCAGCCACGTCCGGCACGACCCGGCGCACTGTC
TGGCCCCCGGCCTGTTCCGTGCCCTCAAGCGGGGCGAGCGCAAGCGCAGCAAGCTGGACGTGACGTATGA
CTACGGCGACGGCAAGCGGATCGAGTTCAGCGGCCCGGAGCCGCTGGGCGCTGATGATCTGCGCATCCTG
CAAGGGCTGGTGGCCATGGCTGGGCCTAATGGCCTAGTGCTTGGCCCGGAACCCAAGACCGAAGGCGGAC
GGCAGCTCCGGCTGTTCCTGGAACCCAAGTGGGAGGCCGTCACCGCTGATGCCATGGTGGTCAAAGGTAG
CTATCGGGCGCTGGCAAAGGAAATCGGGGCAGAGGTCGATAGTGGTGGGGCGCTCAAGCACATACAGGAC
TGCATCGAGCGCCTTTGGAAGGTATCCATCATCGCCCAGAATGGCCGCAAGCGGCAGGGGTTTCGGCTGC
TGTCGGAGTACGCCAGCGACGAGGCGGACGGGCGCCTGTACGTGGCCCTGAACCCCTTGATCGCGCAGGC
CGTCATGGGTGGCGGCCAGCATGTGCGCATCAGCATGGACGAGGTGCGGGCGCTGGACAGCGAAACCGCC
CGCCTGCTGCACCAGCGGCTGTGTGGCTGGATCGACCCCGGCAAAACCGGCAAGGCTTCCATAGATACCT
TGTGCGGCTATGTCTGGCCGTCAGAGGCCAGTGGTTCGACCATGCGCAAGCGCCGCCAGCGGGTGCGCGA
GGCGTTGCCGGAGCTGGTCGCGCTGGGCTGGACGGTAACCGAGTTCGCGGCGGGCAAGTACGACATCACC
CGGCCCAAGGCGGCAGGCTGACCCCCCCCACTCTATTGTAAACAAGACATTTTTATCTTTTATATTCAAT
GGCTTATTTTCCTGCTAATTGGTAATACCATGAAAAATACCATGCTCAGAAAAGGCTTAACAATATTTTG
AAAAATTGCCTACTGAGCGCTGCCGCACAGCTCCATAGCGTTTAAGGGCACCAATAACTGCCTTAAAAAA
ATTACGCCCCGCCCTGCCACTCATCGCAGTACGGCCTATTGGTTAAAAAATGAGCTGATTTAACAAAAAT
TTAACGCGAATTTTAACAAAATATTAACGCTTACAATTTCCATTCGCCATTCAGGCTGCGCAACTGTTGG
GAAGGGCGATCGGTGCGGGCCTCTTCGCTATTACGCCAGCTGGCGAAAGGGGGATGTGCTGCAAGGCGAT
TAAGTTGGGTAACGCCAGGGTTTTCCCAGTCACGACGTTGTAAAACGACGGCCAGTGAAACAGACGAAGA
ATCCATGGTCAATCTGCACGAATTGACCATGCTGCACCCAGCGGTGCGCCTGCGCTTGCTGCTGCTTCAA
AAACTTTTGCATTACGAATTGCTGCCAGTGCATGATCACGCATAATACGTTCTGCACCTTCGGCATCACC
ACAGCTAACTGCATCCAGAACTGCCTGATGCTGACGATGTGCTGCCAGCAGATGTTCATATTCGGCAGAC
AGGTCCATCAGATCCAGGGCCAGTGCACCGGCTGCTGCAAACGGTTCAAAACCATTACGTGCCAGTGCGC
TTTCAACTGCACCATTACCTGCTGCGCTAACCAGGGTATCATGAAATGCCTGATTATATGCGGCATAACG
ATCCAGATCTTCACCATTCAGGCGACCGGCTGCAAACAGTGCTTCACCTTCTGCAATCAGTACAACAAAA
CGTGCATGGGTTTCTGAGGTCATACCACGTTCTGCCAGACGACGTGCTGCAAAACCTTCCAGAACACCAC
GAACTTCAATTGCATCACGAATCTGATCGCTGCTAACACCACGGGCTGCATAACCACGTGCACCCAGACG
AACAACCAGACCTTCTTGTTCCAGTGAACGCAGTGCGATACGAACCGGCATACGGCTAACACCCAGTGCT
GCTGCGGTCGGAATTTCTGCAATACGTTCACCACTTTTGATTTCACCGCTTGCAATCATTTTACGCAGTG
CCATCATAACACGCTGACCCGGTTTAATACGAGGCATGTCCATGTCTATCCTCCTTATTTACGTTCGTTA
GTTTAAGCGGGCGCTATCATGCCATACCGCGAAAGGTTTTGCGCCATTCGATGGCGCGCCGCCAATTATT
GAAGGCCTCCCTAACGGGGGGCCTTTTTTTGTTTCTGGTCTCCCGCTTAACGATCGTTGGCTGATTGGAT
CCAATTGACAGCTAGCTCAGTCCTAGGTACCATTGGATCCAATAGCTGTCACCGGATGTGCTTTCCGGTC
TGATGAGTCCGTGAGGACGAAACAGCCTCTACAAATAATTTTGTTTAAGAACTGGGAAGAGCGCAGATTA
AAGAGGAGAAATACTAGATGTCAGAACTGATTAAAGAGAATATGCATATGAAGTTATACATGGAGGGAAC
GGTTAACAATCACCACTTCAAGTGTACGTCAGAAGGAGAGGGAAAGCCTTACGAGGGGACTCAAACTATG
AAGATTAAAGTTGTCGAGGGTGGCCCACTGCCGTTTGCTTTTGACATCTTGGCCACTTCCTTTATGTATG
GTAGCAAAACATTCATTAACCATACACAAGGGATTCCCGATTTTTTTAAACAGTCGTTCCCTGAGGGTTT
CACCTGGGAACGCATTACAACTTACGAAGATGGCGGCGTTTTGACGGCTACTCAGGATACGTCCCTGCAA
AACGGTTGCATCATCTATAATGTCAAAATCAACGGAGTCAACTTCCCCAGCAACGGCAGCGTCATGCAGA
AGAAAACTTTGGGCTGGGAGGCTAATACCGAAATGCTTTACCCTGCTGACGGCGGTTTGCGCGGGCACTC
CCAAATGGCCCTGAAACTTGTGGGCGGAGGCTACCTGCATTGCTCCTTTAAGACAACTTACCGCTCTAAG
AAACCAGCCAAAAATCTGAAGATGCCAGGATTCCACTTTGTAGACCATCGCCTTGAACGTATCAAAGAAG
CCGATAAAGAAACATATGTTGAACAACACGAGATGGCCGTGGCTAAATACTGTGATCTGCCAAGTAAGTT
GGGACATCGCTAATAACGCTGATAGTGCTAGTGTAGATCGCGCTTTCCAGTCGGGAAACCTGTCGTGAGG
CTAGGTGGAGGCTCAGTGAGCTTTCCAGTCGGGAAACCTGTCGTGAGGCTAGGTGGAGGCTCAGTGAGCT
TTCCAGTCGGGAAACCTGTCGTGAGGCTAGGTGGAGGCTCAGTGAGCTTTCCAGTCGGGAAACCTGTCGT
GCCAGCTGCATTAATGAATCGGCCAACGCGCGGGGAGAGGCGGTTTGCGTATTGGGCGCATGCATAAAAA
CTGTTGTAATTCATTAAGCATTCTGCCGACATGGAATCCATCACAAACGGCATGATGAACCTGAATCGCC
AGCGGCATCAGCACCTTGTCGCCTTGCGTATAATATTTGCCCATGGACGCACACCGTGGAAACGGATGAA
GGCACGAACCCAGTTGACATAAGCCTGTTCGGTTCGTAAACTGTAATGCAAGTAGCGTATGCGCTCACGC
AACTGGTCCAGAACCTTGACCGAACGCAGCGGTGGTAACGGCGCAGTGGCGGTTTTCATGGCTTGTTATG
ACTGTTTTTTTGTACAGTCTATGCCTCGGGCATCCAAGCAGCAAGCGCGTTACGCCGTGGGTCGATGTTT
GATGTTATGGAGCAGCAACGATGTTACGCAGCAGCAACGATGTTACGCAGCAGGGCAGTCGCCCTAAAAC
AAAGTTAGGTGGCTCAAGTATGGGCATCATTCGCACATGTAGGCTCGGCCCTGACCAAGTCAAATCCATG
CGGGCTGCTCTTGATCTTTTCGGTCGTGAGTTCGGAGACGTAGCCACCTACTCCCAACATCAGCCGGACT
CCGATTACCTCGGGAACTTGCTCCGTAGTAAGACATTCATCGCGCTTGCTGCCTTCGACCAAGAAGCGGT
TGTTGGCGCTCTCGCGGCTTACGTTCTGCCCAAGTTTGAGCAGCCGCGTAGTGAGATCTATATCTATGAT
CTCGCAGTCTCCGGAGAGCACCGGAGGCAGGGCATTGCCACCGCGCTCATCAATCTCCTCAAGCATGAGG
CCAACGCGCTTGGTGCTTATGTGATCTACGTGCAAGCAGATTACGGTGACGATCCCGCAGTGGCTCTCTA
TACAAAGTTGGGCATACGGGAAGAAGTGATGCACTTTGATATCGACCCAAGTACCGCCACCTAACAATTC
GTTCAAGCCGAGATCGGCTTCCCGGCCGCGGAGTTGTTCGGTAAATTGTCACAACGCCGCA
